Addgene plasmid #175184: pAAV.hSyn.FLEX.iGluSnFR3.v82.GPI.codonopt
Purpose: Fluorescent reporter for glutamate, third generation, variant 82 in GPI backbone. iGluSnFR3.v82.GPI
Depositing lab: Kaspar Podgorski. Depositing organization: HHMI, Janelia Research Campus. Publication: Glutamate indicators with improved activation kinetics and localization for imaging synaptic transmission. Aggarwal A, Liu R, Chen Y, Ralowicz AJ, Bergerson SJ, Tomaska F, Mohar B, Hanson TL, Hasseman JP, Reep D, Tsegaye G, Yao P, Ji X, Kloos M, Walpita D, Patel R, Mohr MA, Tillberg PW, Looger LL, Marvin JS, Hoppa MB, Konnerth A, Kleinfeld D, Schreiter ER, Podgorski K. Nat Methods. 2023 May 4. doi: 10.1038/s41592-023-01863-6. PubMed 37142767.
Backbone
  Vector backbone: pAAV hSyn FLEX
  Backbone size w/o insert (bp): 4836
  Total vector size (bp): 6624
  Vector type: Mammalian Expression, Mouse Targeting, AAV, Cre/Lox, Synthetic Biology
Growth in bacteria
  Bacterial resistance: Ampicillin, 100 μg/mL
  Growth temperature: 30°C
  Growth strain: NEB Stable
  Growth instructions: <8 hours
  Copy number: High Copy
Gene/Insert
  Gene/Insert name: pAAV hSyn FLEX iGluSnFR3 v82.GPI (alt names: iGluSnFR3 v82.GPI; iGluSnFR3 556dot82.GPI; v82.GPI)
  Species: M. musculus (mouse), R. norvegicus (rat), Synthetic
  Insert size (bp): 1788
  Promoter: human Synapsin
  Tag / fusion protein: IgK-chain (N terminal on insert); Myc epi tag (C terminal on insert); GPI Anchor (C terminal on insert)
  Cloning method: Restriction Enzyme; 5′ cloning site NcoI (not destroyed); 3′ cloning site NheI (not destroyed)
  Sequencing primers: 5′ GAGGAGTCGTGTCGTG; 3′ CATAGCGTAAAAGGAGCAACA
Terms and licenses: Academic/Nonprofit Terms; Industry Terms: Not Available to Industry
How to cite: pAAV.hSyn.FLEX.iGluSnFR3.v82.GPI.codonopt was a gift from Kaspar Podgorski (Addgene plasmid # 175184 ; http://n2t.net/addgene:175184 ; RRID:Addgene_175184)
