[The description below was written by a language model from this plasmid's Addgene catalogue record and pLannotate feature annotations shown in this document.]
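Description:
pAAV.hSyn.FLEX.iGluSnFR3.v82.GPI.codonopt is an AAV transfer plasmid for Cre-dependent, neuron-specific expression of a third-generation genetically encoded fluorescent glutamate sensor, iGluSnFR3 variant 82, displayed on the cell surface by a GPI anchor. The roughly 6.6 kb plasmid is propagated in E. coli through a high-copy ColE1/pUC-type origin with ampicillin selection (β-lactamase), and it also carries an f1 phage origin. Two AAV2 inverted terminal repeats flank the expression cassette and allow it to be packaged into recombinant AAV particles for delivery to mammalian, typically rodent, neurons.

Within the ITRs, the human synapsin I promoter is followed by a chimeric β-globin/immunoglobulin intron, the floxed sensor cassette, a WPRE to boost transcript stability and expression, and an SV40 polyadenylation signal. In the annotated sequence the promoter, intron and WPRE lie on the opposite strand from the sensor coding region, consistent with a FLEX (DIO) design: the open reading frame is inverted relative to the promoter and bracketed by paired, oppositely oriented loxP and lox2272 sites. Cre recombinase flips the cassette into the sense orientation and then excises sites to lock it there, so only Cre-expressing neurons produce the sensor.

The codon-optimised insert encodes an Igκ leader for secretion, the E. coli glutamate/aspartate-binding protein GltI split by a GFP-derived fluorescent domain so that ligand binding changes fluorescence, a Myc epitope listed in the catalogue entry, and a C-terminal GPI anchoring signal (annotated by homology to a plant COBRA-like protein). It is intended for imaging synaptic glutamate release in genetically defined neuronal populations.
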