Features (pLannotate 1.2.2; 22 found; start..end, strand, type, name):
     69..497     +  rep_origin     f1 ori (sequence partly withheld): f1 bacteriophage origin of replication; arrow indicates direction of (+) strand synthesis
    550..654     +  promoter       AmpR promoter: bla
    655..1515    +  CDS            AmpR: β-lactamase; bla; confers resistance to ampicillin, carbenicillin, and related antibiotics
   1686..2274    +  rep_origin     ori: high-copy-number ColE1/pMB1/pBR322/pUC origin of replication
   2457..2513    +  CDS            lacI (fragment): lac repressor; lacI; The lac repressor binds to the lac operator to inhibit transcription in E. coli. This inhibition can be relieved by adding lactose or isopropyl-β-D-thiogalactopyranoside (IPTG).
   2507..2640    -  repeat_region  AAV2 ITR: inverted terminal repeat of adeno-associated virus serotype 2 inverted
   2711..2779    +  CDS            large T antigen (fragment): large T antigen from SV40 (simian virus 40)
   2802..2923    +  polyA_signal   SV40 poly(A) signal: SV40 polyadenylation signal
   3001..3589    -  misc_feature   WPRE: woodchuck hepatitis virus posttranscriptional regulatory element
   3661..3694    -  protein_bind   loxP: Cre-mediated recombination occurs in the 8-bp core sequence (GCATACAT). Cre recombinase
   3765..3798    -  protein_bind   lox2272: Cre-mediated recombination occurs in the 8-bp core sequence (GGATACTT). lox2272 sites are compatible with each other, but incompatible with loxP or loxN sites (Lee and Saito, 1988). Cre recombinase
   3829..3891    +  sig_peptide    Igκ leader: leader sequence from mouse immunoglobulin κ light chain
   3898..4638    +  CDS            gltI (fragment): GLTI_ECOLI - Also known as ybeJ, yzzK. Experimental evidence at protein level: Swiss-Prot protein existence level 1. Part of the ABC transporter complex GltIJKL involved in glutamate and aspartate uptake. Binds to both glutamate and aspartate. From Escherichia coli (strain K12).
   4654..5370    +  CDS            cEGFP: cEGFP is a basic (constitutively fluorescent) green fluorescent protein published in 2008, derived from Aequorea victoria.
   5383..5451    +  CDS            gltI (fragment): GLTI_ECOLI - Also known as ybeJ, yzzK. Experimental evidence at protein level: Swiss-Prot protein existence level 1. Part of the ABC transporter complex GltIJKL involved in glutamate and aspartate uptake. Binds to both glutamate and aspartate. From Escherichia coli (strain K12).
   5518..5613    +  CDS            COBL9 (fragment): COBL9_ARATH - Experimental evidence at transcript level: Swiss-Prot protein existence level 2. From Arabidopsis thaliana (Mouse-ear cress).
   5641..5674    +  protein_bind   loxP: Cre-mediated recombination occurs in the 8-bp core sequence (GCATACAT). Cre recombinase
   5737..5770    +  protein_bind   lox2272: Cre-mediated recombination occurs in the 8-bp core sequence (GGATACTT). lox2272 sites are compatible with each other, but incompatible with loxP or loxN sites (Lee and Saito, 1988). Cre recombinase
   5783..5915    -  intron         chimeric intron: chimera between introns from human β-globin and immunoglobulin heavy chain genes
   6008..6405    -  promoter       hSyn promoter (fragment): human synapsin I promoter; confers neuron-specific expression (Kügler et al., 2003)
   6508..6640    +  repeat_region  AAV2 ITR (fragment): inverted terminal repeat of adeno-associated virus serotype 2 inverted
   6635..64      +  CDS            lacZα (fragment) (across the origin): LacZα fragment of β-galactosidase; lacZ fragment
>Addgene plasmid #175184 | pAAV.hSyn.FLEX.iGluSnFR3.v82.GPI.codonopt | addgene full sequence | sequence record 345962 | Addgene NGS Result
GCGTAATAGCGAAGAGGCCCGCACCGATCGCCCTTCCCAACAGTTGCGCAGCCTGAATGGCGAATGGG
[124 nt withheld, positions 69-192]
C
[91 nt withheld, positions 194-284]
A
[49 nt withheld, positions 286-334]
CCTTTGACGTTGGAGTCCACGTTCTTT
[37 nt withheld, positions 362-398]
ACCCTATCTCGGTCTATTCTTTTGATTTATAAGGGATTTTGCCGATTTCGGCCTATTGGTTAAAAAATGA
GCTGATTTAACAAAAATTTAACGCGAATTTTAACAAAATATTAACGCTTACAATTTAGGTGGCACTTTTC
GGGGAAATGTGCGCGGAACCCCTATTTGTTTATTTTTCTAAATACATTCAAATATGTATCCGCTCATGAG
ACAATAACCCTGATAAATGCTTCAATAATATTGAAAAAGGAAGAGTATGAGTATTCAACATTTCCGTGTC
GCCCTTATTCCCTTTTTTGCGGCATTTTGCCTTCCTGTTTTTGCTCACCCAGAAACGCTGGTGAAAGTAA
AAGATGCTGAAGATCAGTTGGGTGCACGAGTGGGTTACATCGAACTGGATCTCAACAGCGGTAAGATCCT
TGAGAGTTTTCGCCCCGAAGAACGTTTTCCAATGATGAGCACTTTTAAAGTTCTGCTATGTGGCGCGGTA
TTATCCCGTATTGACGCCGGGCAAGAGCAACTCGGTCGCCGCATACACTATTCTCAGAATGACTTGGTTG
AGTACTCACCAGTCACAGAAAAGCATCTTACGGATGGCATGACAGTAAGAGAATTATGCAGTGCTGCCAT
AACCATGAGTGATAACACTGCGGCCAACTTACTTCTGACAACGATCGGAGGACCGAAGGAGCTAACCGCT
TTTTTGCACAACATGGGGGATCATGTAACTCGCCTTGATCGTTGGGAACCGGAGCTGAATGAAGCCATAC
CAAACGACGAGCGTGACACCACGATGCCTGTAGCAATGGCAACAACGTTGCGCAAACTATTAACTGGCGA
ACTACTTACTCTAGCTTCCCGGCAACAATTAATAGACTGGATGGAGGCGGATAAAGTTGCAGGACCACTT
CTGCGCTCGGCCCTTCCGGCTGGCTGGTTTATTGCTGATAAATCTGGAGCCGGTGAGCGTGGGTCTCGCG
GTATCATTGCAGCACTGGGGCCAGATGGTAAGCCCTCCCGTATCGTAGTTATCTACACGACGGGGAGTCA
GGCAACTATGGATGAACGAAATAGACAGATCGCTGAGATAGGTGCCTCACTGATTAAGCATTGGTAACTG
TCAGACCAAGTTTACTCATATATACTTTAGATTGATTTAAAACTTCATTTTTAATTTAAAAGGATCTAGG
TGAAGATCCTTTTTGATAATCTCATGACCAAAATCCCTTAACGTGAGTTTTCGTTCCACTGAGCGTCAGA
CCCCGTAGAAAAGATCAAAGGATCTTCTTGAGATCCTTTTTTTCTGCGCGTAATCTGCTGCTTGCAAACA
AAAAAACCACCGCTACCAGCGGTGGTTTGTTTGCCGGATCAAGAGCTACCAACTCTTTTTCCGAAGGTAA
CTGGCTTCAGCAGAGCGCAGATACCAAATACTGTTCTTCTAGTGTAGCCGTAGTTAGGCCACCACTTCAA
GAACTCTGTAGCACCGCCTACATACCTCGCTCTGCTAATCCTGTTACCAGTGGCTGCTGCCAGTGGCGAT
AAGTCGTGTCTTACCGGGTTGGACTCAAGACGATAGTTACCGGATAAGGCGCAGCGGTCGGGCTGAACGG
GGGGTTCGTGCACACAGCCCAGCTTGGAGCGAACGACCTACACCGAACTGAGATACCTACAGCGTGAGCT
ATGAGAAAGCGCCACGCTTCCCGAAGGGAGAAAGGCGGACAGGTATCCGGTAAGCGGCAGGGTCGGAACA
GGAGAGCGCACGAGGGAGCTTCCAGGGGGAAACGCCTGGTATCTTTATAGTCCTGTCGGGTTTCGCCACC
TCTGACTTGAGCGTCGATTTTTGTGATGCTCGTCAGGGGGGCGGAGCCTATGGAAAAACGCCAGCAACGC
GGCCTTTTTACGGTTCCTGGCCTTTTGCTGGCCTTTTGCTCACATGTTCTTTCCTGCGTTATCCCCTGAT
TCTGTGGATAACCGTATTACCGCCTTTGAGTGAGCTGATACCGCTCGCCGCAGCCGAACGACCGAGCGCA
GCGAGTCAGTGAGCGAGGAAGCGGAAGAGCGCCCAATACGCAAACCGCCTCTCCCCGCGCGTTGGCCGAT
TCATTAATGCAGCTGCGCGCTCGCTCGCTCACTGAGGCCGCCCGGGCAAAGCCCGGGCGTCGGGCGACCT
TTGGTCGCCCGGCCTCAGTGAGCGAGCGAGCGCGCAGAGAGGGAGTGGCCAACTCCATCACTAGGGGTTC
CTTGTAGTTAATGATTAACCCGCCATGCTACTTATCTACGTAGCCATGCTCTAGGAAGATCCTTATCGAT
TTTACCACATTTGTAGAGGTTTTACTTGCTTTAAAAAACCTCCCACATCTCCCCCTGAACCTGAAACATA
AAATGAATGCAATTGTTGTTGTTAACTTGTTTATTGCAGCTTATAATGGTTACAAATAAAGCAATAGCAT
CACAAATTTCACAAATAAAGCATTTTTTTCACTGCATTCTAGTTGTGGTTTGTCCAAACTCATCAATGTA
TCTTATCATGTCTGCTCGAAGCGGCCGCCCGGGTCGACTCTAGATGCATGCTCGAGCGGCCGCCCGGGTC
GACGGTATCGATGCGGGGAGGCGGCCCAAAGGGAGATCCGACTCGTCTGAGGGCGAAGGCGAAGACGCGG
AAGAGGCCGCAGAGCCGGCAGCAGGCCGCGGGAAGGAAGGTCCGCTGGATTGAGGGCCGAAGGGACGTAG
CAGAAGGACGTCCCGCGCAGAATCCAGGTGGCAACACAGGCGAGCAGCCAAGGAAAGGACGATGATTTCC
CCGACAACACCACGGAATTGTCAGTGCCCAACAGCCGAGCCCCTGTCCAGCAGCGGGCAAGGCAGGCGGC
GATGAGTTCCGCCGTGGCAATAGGGAGGGGGAAAGCGAAAGTCCCGGAAAGGAGCTGACAGGTGGTGGCA
ATGCCCCAACCAGTGGGGGTTGCGTCAGCAAACACAGTGCACACCACGCCACGTTGCCTGACAACGGGCC
ACAACTCCTCATAAAGAGACAGCAACCAGGATTTATACAAGGAGGAGAAAATGAAAGCCATACGGGAAGC
AATAGCATGATACAAAGGCATTAAAGCAGCGTATCCACATAGCGTAAAAGGAGCAACATAGTTAAGAATA
CCAGTCAATCTTTCACAAATTTTGTAATCCAGAGGTTGATTATCGATAAGCTTCTCGAGTGGATCATCTG
CAGAATTCGCCCTTTTCAGTGTTTCGAACCTCTTCGAGGGACATAACTTCGTATAATGTATGCTATACGA
AGTTATGGGTCGATGGTGAGATCTGGACTAGAGGGTCGATGGTGATGCTTGGATCAAAATAGGAAGAATC
CCAATGATAACTTCGTATAAAGTATCCTATACGAAGTTATACTAGTGGTACCACCGGTGATATCGCCACC
ATGGAGACAGACACACTCCTGCTATGGGTACTGCTGCTCTGGGTTCCAGGTTCCACTGGTGACGGATCCG
CCGCAGGCAGCACGCTGGACAAAATCGCCAAAAACGGTGTGATTGTCGTCGGTCACCGTGACTCTTCAGT
GCCTTTCTCTTATTACGACAGTCAGCACAAAGTGGTGGGTTACTCGCAGGAATACTCCAACGCCATTGTT
GAAGCAGTGAAAAAGAAACTCAACAAACCGGACTTGCAGGTAAAACTGATTCCGATTACTTCACAAAACC
GTATTCCACTACTGCAAAACGGCACTTACGATTTTGAATGTGGTTCTACCACCAACAACGTCGAACGCCA
AAAACAGGCGGCTTTCTCTGACACTATTTTCGTGGTCGGTACGCGCCTGTTGACCAAAAAGGGTGGCGAT
ATCAAAGATTTTGCCAACCTGAAAGACAAAGCCGTAGTCGTCACTTCCGGCACTACCTCTGAAGTTTTGC
TCAACAAACTGAATGAAGAGCAAAAAATGAATATGCGCATCATCAGCGCCAAAGATCACGGTGACTCTTT
CCGCACCCTGGAAAGCGGTCGTGCCGTTGCCTTTATGATGGATGACTCGCTGCTGGCCGGTGAACGTGCG
AAAGCGAAGAAACCAGACGACTGGGAAATCGTCGGCAAGCCGCAGTCTCAGGAGGCCTACGGTTGTATGT
TGCGTAAAGATGATCCGCAGTTCAAAAAGCTGATGGATGACACCATCGCTCAGGTGCAGACCTCCGGTGA
AGCGGAAAAATGGTTTGATAAGTGGTTCAAAAATCCAATTCTGGTGAACCACATCGTCTATATCACCGCC
GACAAGCAGAAGAACGGCATCAAGGCGAACTTCAAGATCCACCACAACGTGGAGGACGGCAGCGTGCAGC
TCGCCGACCACTACCAGCAGAACACCCCCATCGGCGACGGCCCCGTGCTGCTGCCCGACAACCACTACCT
GAGCTATCAGTCCGTGCTGAGCAAAGACCCCAACGAGAAGCGCGATCACATGGTCCTGCTGGAGTTCGTG
ACCGCCACCGGGAACTCTCTCGGCATGGACGAGCTGTACAAGGGCGGTACCGGAGGGAGCATGAGCAAGG
GCGAGGAGCTGTTCACCGGGGTGGTGCCCATCCTGGTCGAGCTGGACGGCGACGTAAACGGCCACAAGTT
CAGCGTGCGCGGCGAGGGCGAGGGCGATGCCACCAACGGCAAGCTAACCCTGAAGCTCATCTGCACCACC
GGCAAGCTGCCCGTGCCCTGGCCCACCCTCGTGACCACCCTGGGCTACGGCGTGCAGTGCTTCGCCCGCT
ACCCCGACCACATGAAGCAGCACGACTTCTTCAAGTCCGCCATGCCCGAAGGCTACGTCCAGGAGCGCAC
CATCAGCTTCAAGGACGACGGAACCTACAAGACCCGCGCCGAGGTGAAGTTAGAGGGCGACACCCTGGTG
AACCGCATCGAGCTAAAGGGCATCGACTTCAAGGAGGACGGCAACATCCTGGGGCACAAGCTGGAGTACA
ACTTTAACAACCCCCTGAACATGAATTTCGAACTGTCAGACGAAATGAAAGCACTGTTCAAAGAACCGAA
TGACAAGGCACTGAAACTGCAGGTCGACGAACAAAAACTCATCTCAGAAGAGGATCTGTCAGATAACGAC
TACGGTAAAGATGGGTTGGCTGGGGCTTCCGGAGGCAGACGAAATGGCGCTATAACTGTGCTCAGTTTCA
TAACGTTCTACGTGGCAGCATTTATGGTATTGTTGTAGGATATCGGATCCGCTAGCACTAGTATAACTTC
GTATAGCATACATTATACGAAGTTATGTGTCGATGGTGATGCTTGGCAATTCGGGTCGATGGTGAAGCAT
TGGTCTTCCTATTTTGATATAACTTCGTATAGGATACTTTATACGAAGTTATGGGGATCATCACCTGTGG
AGAGAAAGGCAAAGTGGATGTCAGTAAGACCAATAGGTGCCTATCAGAAACGCAAGAGTCTTCTCTGTCT
CGACAAGCCCAGTTTCTATTGGTCTCCTTAAACCTGTCTTGTAACCTTGATACTTACCTGATCCAACGGC
TGCGACTTGGGGCAGGGGGTCCTAGGGGTGGTCTGGCCAGGAGCCGCGGGGGCGGACTGCGCGGTGCCCA
GGAGCACAGCTGCGCTCTCAGGCACGACACGACTCCTCCGCTGCCCACCGCAGACTGAGGCAGCGCTGAG
TCGCCGGCGCCGCAGCGCAGATGGTCGCGCCCGTGCCCCCCTATCTCGCGCCTCGCGTGGTGCGGTCCGG
CTGGGCCGGCGGCGGCGCGGACGCGACCAAGGTGGCCGGGAAGGGGAGTTTGCGGGGGACCGGCGAGTGA
CGTCAGCGCGCCTTCAGTGCTGAGGCGGCGGTGGCGCGCGCCGCCAGGCGGGGGCGAAGGCACTGTCCGC
GGTGCTGAAGCTGGCAGTGCGCACGCGCCTCGCCGCATCCTGTTTCCCCTCCCCCTCTCTGATAGGGGAT
GCGCAATTTGGGGAATGGGGGTTGGGTGCTTGTCCAGTGGGTCGGGGTCGGTCGTCAATTTAAATACTGA
AAAGGGCGAATTCCAGCACACTGGAGCTCGGATCTTCCTAGAGCATGGCTACGTAGATAAGTAGCATGGC
GGGTTAATCATTAACTACAAGGAACCCCTAGTGATGGAGTTGGCCACTCCCTCTCTGCGCGCTCGCTCGC
TCACTGAGGCCGGGCGACCAAAGGTCGCCCGACGCCCGGGCTTTGCCCGGGCGGCCTCAGTGAGCGAGCG
AGCGCGCAGCTG
